Addgene plasmid #1306: pJC45BS104 L553W
Depositing lab: Susan Lindquist. Depositing organization: Whitehead Institute for Biomedical Research. Publication: Defining a pathway of communication from the C-terminal peptide binding domain to the N-terminal ATPase domain in a AAA protein. Cashikar AG, Schirmer EC, Hattendorf DA, Glover JR, Ramakrishnan MS, Ware DM, Lindquist SL. Mol Cell 2002 Apr;9(4):751-60. 10.1016/S1097-2765(02)00499-9 PubMed 11983167.
Backbone
  Vector backbone: pJC45
  Backbone size w/o insert (bp): 2375
  Vector type: Bacterial Expression
Growth in bacteria
  Bacterial resistance: Ampicillin, 100 μg/mL
  Growth temperature: 37°C
  Growth strain: DH5alpha
  Copy number: High Copy
Gene/Insert
  Gene/Insert name: Hsp104 L553W (alt name: Hsp104)
  Species: S. cerevisiae (budding yeast)
  Insert size (bp): 2850
  Mutation: Changed Leu 553 to Trp
  Entrez Gene: HSP104 (a.k.a. YLL026W)
  Tag / fusion protein: 10X His tag (N terminal on backbone)
  Cloning method: Restriction Enzyme; 5′ cloning site BamHI (not destroyed); 3′ cloning site SacI (not destroyed)
  Sequencing primers: 5′ T7
Terms and licenses: Academic/Nonprofit Terms; Industry Terms: Not Available to Industry
How to cite: pJC45BS104 L553W was a gift from Susan Lindquist (Addgene plasmid # 1306 ; http://n2t.net/addgene:1306 ; RRID:Addgene_1306)
