[The description below was written by a language model from this plasmid's Addgene catalogue record and pLannotate feature annotations shown in this document.]
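Description:
pJC45BS104 L553W is a bacterial expression plasmid built on the pJC45 backbone. It is used to produce a point mutant of the Saccharomyces cerevisiae disaggregase Hsp104 in E. coli. The plasmid is maintained at high copy from a ColE1/pUC-type origin and selected with ampicillin through the β-lactamase gene and its own promoter. The full depositor sequence is 5,225 nt, which matches the sum of the stated backbone and insert sizes. A short tetracycline-resistance fragment annotated near the start is a non-functional backbone remnant.

The expression cassette is a T7-lac arrangement. A T7 promoter is followed directly by a lac operator and the T7 gene 10 ribosome binding site, so transcription depends on T7 RNA polymerase and can be repressed by LacI and induced with IPTG. A T7 terminator closes the unit. The backbone supplies an N-terminal 10X His tag; the annotation tool picked up only part of this as a "capTEV" fragment, which most likely reflects the histidine run rather than a true biotinylation/TEV tag. The HSP104 coding sequence was cloned in frame between BamHI and SacI sites, both of which are retained. A small fragment annotated as T7 gene 10B–derived sequence lies downstream of the ORF, before the terminator, and appears to be vector-derived.

The insert carries a Leu553-to-Trp substitution. Hsp104 is a hexameric AAA+ chaperone that works with Hsp70 and Hsp40 to extract and resolubilise aggregated proteins by ATP-dependent threading. The associated study examined communication between the C-terminal peptide-binding region and the N-terminal ATPase domain. This fits a role for the construct in making His-tagged mutant protein for purification and biochemical analysis, although the record does not state what the tryptophan substitution is for.
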