Features (pLannotate 1.2.2; 11 found; start..end, strand, type, name):
      2..43      -  CDS            TcR (fragment): tetracycline efflux protein; tet; confers resistance to tetracycline
     65..83      +  promoter       T7 promoter: promoter for bacteriophage T7 RNA polymerase
     84..108     +  protein_bind   lac operator: The lac repressor binds to the lac operator to inhibit transcription in E. coli. This inhibition can be relieved by adding lactose or isopropyl-β-D-thiogalactopyranoside (IPTG). lac repressor encoded by lacI
    123..145     +  RBS            RBS: efficient ribosome binding site from bacteriophage T7 gene 10 (Olins and Rangwala, 1989)
    158..175     +  CDS            capTEV™ (fragment): composite tag for in vivo biotinylation, TEV protease cleavage, and 6xHis tagging
    221..2944    +  CDS            HSP104: HS104_YEAST - Experimental evidence at protein level: Swiss-Prot protein existence level 1. Required, in concert with Hsp40 (YDJ1) and Hsp70 (SSA1) and small Hsps (HSP26), for the dissociation, resolubilization and refolding of aggregates of damaged proteins after heat or other environmental stresses. Extracts proteins from aggregates by unfolding and threading them in an ATP-dependent process through the axial channel of the protein hexamer, after which they can be refolded by components of the Hsp70/Hsp40 chaperone system. Substrate binding is ATP-dependent, and release of bound polypeptide
   3086..3134    +  CDS            SET1 (fragment): solubility-enhancement tag derived from T7 phage gene 10B
   3142..3189    +  terminator     T7 terminator: transcription terminator for bacteriophage T7 RNA polymerase
   3319..3423    +  promoter       AmpR promoter: bla
   3424..4284    +  CDS            AmpR: β-lactamase; bla; confers resistance to ampicillin, carbenicillin, and related antibiotics
   4455..5043    +  rep_origin     ori: high-copy-number ColE1/pMB1/pBR322/pUC origin of replication
>Addgene plasmid #1306 | pJC45BS104 L553W | depositor full sequence | sequence record 24 | Author sequence
AGCGCCGGTGATGCCGGCCACGATGCGTCCGGCGTAGAGGATCGAGATCTCGATCCCGCGAAATTAATAC
GACTCACTATAGGGGAATTGTGAGCGGATAACAATTCCCCTCTAGAAATAATTTTGTTTAACTTTAAGAA
GGAGATATACCATGGGCCATCATCATCATCATCATCATCATCATCACAGCAGCGGCCATATCGAAGGTCG
TGGATCCGGGATGAACGACCAAACGCAATTTACAGAAAGGGCTCTAACGATTTTGACGTTGGCTCAAAAA
TTGGCTTCGGATCATCAACATCCACAATTACAACCTATACATATTCTAGCTGCCTTCATTGAAACGCCAG
AAGATGGATCAGTCCCTTACCTACAGAATCTAATTGAGAAGGGCCGTTACGACTATGATCTTTTCAAGAA
AGTGGTTAATAGAAATCTAGTAAGAATTCCTCAACAGCAACCTGCACCTGCGGAGATAACTCCAAGTTAT
GCTTTGGGGAAAGTCCTTCAAGACGCTGCTAAGATTCAAAAACAACAGAAGGACTCATTTATAGCGCAAG
ACCATATATTGTTTGCTCTATTCAATGATTCGTCTATTCAGCAAATATTTAAGGAAGCTCAAGTAGATAT
TGAGGCCATCAAGCAACAAGCTCTTGAACTTCGTGGTAACACTAGAATTGACTCTCGTGGCGCTGATACG
AACACACCTTTGGAATATTTATCAAAGTACGCCATTGATATGACTGAGCAGGCTCGTCAAGGTAAACTTG
ACCCTGTCATCGGCCGTGAAGAAGAAATAAGAAGCACTATTAGAGTTTTAGCAAGAAGAATTAAGTCCAA
CCCATGTTTAATTGGTGAGCCAGGTATCGGTAAGACCGCTATTATTGAAGGTGTTGCTCAAAGAATCATT
GACGATGACGTTCCCACTATCTTACAAGGCGCTAAATTGTTCAGTCTAGATTTGGCCGCATTAACCGCAG
GTGCTAAATACAAAGGTGATTTCGAAGAAAGATTCAAAGGTGTTTTGAAGGAAATCGAAGAATCAAAGAC
TCTAATTGTGTTATTCATTGATGAAATTCACATGTTAATGGGTAATGGTAAGGACGACGCTGCTAACATC
TTGAAGCCAGCTTTGTCCAGAGGCCAATTGAAGGTCATCGGTGCCACCACCAATAACGAATATAGATCTA
TTGTGGAAAAGGATGGTGCCTTTGAAAGAAGATTCCAGAAAATTGAAGTCGCTGAACCAAGTGTGAGACA
AACAGTGGCCATATTGAGAGGTCTGCAACCAAAGTATGAAATACATCATGGTGTAAGGATTCTGGATAGC
GCCTTAGTCACCGCGGCTCAATTAGCCAAGCGTTACTTGCCATATAGAAGATTGCCAGATTCTGCTTTGG
ATTTAGTTGATATTTCTTGTGCTGGTGTCGCCGTCGCAAGAGATTCTAAGCCAGAAGAATTGGATTCCAA
GGAACGTCAATTGCAATTGATTCAAGTAGAGATAAAAGCTCTAGAGAGAGATGAAGATGCCGACTCCACC
ACTAAAGATAGATTAAAGTTAGCTAGGCAGAAGGAAGCTTCATTGCAAGAAGAATTGGAACCTCTAAGAC
AACGTTACAATGAAGAAAAGCATGGCCATGAAGAATTGACACAAGCTAAAAAGAAATTGGATGAACTGGA
AAACAAGGCCCTTGATGCTGAACGTAGATATGATACTGCTACCGCCGCTGATTTAAGGTACTTCGCCATC
CCAGATATCAAAAAGCAAATCGAAAAGCTTGAAGATCAGGTTGCTGAGGAAGAGAGACGTGCTGGTGCCA
ACTCCATGATCCAAAATGTGGTCGACTCAGACACCATTTCTGAAACAGCTGCAAGATGGACTGGTATCCC
TGTTAAGAAGTTGTCAGAATCTGAAAATGAAAAATTGATTCATATGGAACGTGACTTATCATCTGAAGTC
GTGGGCCAAATGGATGCCATTAAAGCTGTTTCCAATGCCGTTAGATTGTCTAGATCAGGTTTAGCTAATC
CAAGGCAACCAGCATCCTTCTTATTTTTAGGTTTGTCCGGTTCCGGTAAAACTGAATTGGCTAAAAAAGT
TGCTGGATTTTTGTTTAATGATGAGGACATGATGATCAGGGTCGATTGTTCTGAATTAAGCGAGAAGTAT
GCGGTCTCTAAGTTGTTGGGTACCACGGCAGGTTATGTCGGGTACGATGAAGGTGGCTTTTTAACTAACC
AACTGCAATACAAACCATACTCCGTTTTGTTATTCGATGAAGTAGAAAAGGCACATCCTGATGTTTTGAC
TGTCATGCTACAAATGTTGGATGACGGTAGAATTACTAGTGGTCAAGGTAAGACGATCGACTGTTCCAAT
TGTATTGTCATCATGACTTCCAATCTAGGTGCTGAATTTATCAATTCTCAACAAGGATCAAAGATCCAAG
AATCTACCAAGAATTTGGTCATGGGTGCTGTTAGGCAACATTTCAGACCAGAATTTTTGAACAGAATTTC
TAGTATAGTCATTTTCAACAAGCTATCTAGAAAAGCTATTCATAAGATCGTGGATATTCGTTTGAAGGAA
ATTGAAGAGAGATTCGAGCAAAATGATAAACATTACAAGTTGAATTTAACTCAAGAGGCCAAGGACTTCT
TGGCCAAATATGGTTATTCCGATGATATGGGTGCACGTCCACTGAACAGGTTAATTCAAAACGAAATTTT
GAACAAACTGGCACTAAGGATCTTAAAGAATGAAATCAAGGATAAGGAAACTGTCAATGTCGTCTTGAAG
AAGGGTAAATCTCGTGATGAAAATGTTCCTGAGGAAGCTGAAGAATGTCTGGAAGTTCTACCAAATCACG
AAGCTACTATAGGGGCTGACACGTTAGGTGATGACGATAATGAGGACAGTATGGAAATTGATGATGACCT
AGATTAATTTAATATAGTGTGATTTTTAAAAACTTTCGAACAAGAATCAGTAATATAATATATATAATTA
ATAAAACTAATGGAATTTGTTTAATTGAACTTGACACCCGAGCAAAAGAGCTCGGGGCCCTAGCTAACTG
ATCCGGCTGCTAACAAAGCCCAAAGGAAGCTGAGTTGGCTGCTGCCACCGCTGAGCAATAACTAGCATAA
CCCCTTGGGGCCTCTAAACGGGTCTTGAGGGGTTTTTTGCTGAAAGGAGGAACTATAGATAATTCTTCTT
GAAGACGAAAGGGCCTCGTGATACGCCTATTTTTATAGGTTAATGTCATGATAATAATGGTTTCTTAGAC
GTCAGGTGGCACTTTTCGGGGAAATGTGCGCGGAACCCCTATTTGTTTATTTTTCTAAATACATTCAAAT
ATGTATCCGCTCATGAGACAATAACCCTGATAAATGCTTCAATAATATTGAAAAAGGAAGAGTATGAGTA
TTCAACATTTCCGTGTCGCCCTTATTCCCTTTTTTGCGGCATTTTGCCTTCCTGTTTTTGCTCACCCAGA
AACGCTGGTGAAAGTAAAAGATGCTGAAGATCAGTTGGGTGCACGAGTGGGTTACATCGAACTGGATCTC
AACAGCGGTAAGATCCTTGAGAGTTTTCGCCCCGAAGAACGTTTTCCAATGATGAGCACTTTTAAAGTTC
TGCTATGTGGCGCGGTATTATCCCGTGTTGACGCCGGGCAAGAGCAACTCGGTCGCCGCATACACTATTC
TCAGAATGACTTGGTTGAGTACTCACCAGTCACAGAAAAGCATCTTACGGATGGCATGACAGTAAGAGAA
TTATGCAGTGCTGCCATAAGCATGAGTGATAACACTGCGGCCAACTTACTTCTGACAACGATCGGAGGAC
CGAAGGAGCTAACCGCTTTTTTTCACAACATGGGGGATCATGTAACTCGCCTTGATCGTTGGGAACCGGA
GCTGAATGAAGCCATACCAAACGACGAGCGTGACACCACGATGCCTGTAGCAATGGCAACAACGTTGCGC
AAACTATTAACTGGCGAACTACTTACTCTAGCTTCCCGGCAACAATTAATAGACTGGATGGAGGCGGATA
AAGTTGCAGGACCACTTCTGCGCTCGGCCCTTCCGGCTGGCTGGTTTATTGCTGATAAATCTGGAGCCGG
TGAGCGTGGGTCTCGCGGTATCATTGCAGCACTGGGGCCAGATGGTAAGCCCTCCCGTATCGTAGTTATC
TACACGACGGGCAGTCAGGCAACTATGGATGAACGAAATAGACAGATCGCTGAGATAGGTGCCTCACTGA
TTAAGCATTGGTAACTGTCAGACCAAGTTTACTCATATATACTTTAGATTGATTTAAAACTTCATTTTTA
ATTTAAAAGGATCTAGGTGAAGATCCTTTTTGATAATCTCATGACCAAAATCCCTTAACGTGAGTTTTCG
TTCCACTGAGCGTCAGACCCCGTAGAAAAGATCAAAGGATCTTCTTGAGATCCTTTTTTTCTGCGCGTAA
TCTGCTGCTTGCAAACAAAAAAACCACCGCTACCAGCGGTGGTTTGTTTGCCGGATCAAGAGCTACCAAC
TCTTTTTCCGAAGGTAACTGGCTTCAGCAGAGCGCAGATACCAAATACTGTCCTTCTAGTGTAGCCGTAG
TTAGGCCACCACTTCAAGAACTCTGTAGCACCGCCTACATACCTCGCTCTGCTAATCCTGTTACCAGTGG
CTGCTGCCAGTGGCGATAAGTCGTGTCTTACCGGGTTGGACTCAAGACGATAGTTACCGGATAAGGCGCA
GCGGTCGGGCTGAACGGGGGGTTCGTGCACACAGCCCAGCTTGGAGCGAACGACCTACACCGAACTGAGA
TACCTACAGCGTGAGCATTGAGAAAGCGCCACGCTTCCCGAAGGGAGAAAGGCGGACAGGTATCCGGTAA
GCGGCAGGGTCGGAACAGGAGAGCGCACGAGGGAGCTTCCAGGGGGGAACGCCTGGTATCTTTATAGTCC
TGTCGGGTTTCGCCACCTCTGACTTGAGCGTCGATTTTTGTGATGCTCGTCAGGGGGGCCGAGCCTATGG
AAAAACGCCAGCAACGCGGCCTTTTTACGGTTCCTGGCCTTTTGCTGGCCTTTTGCTCACATGTTCTTTC
CTGCGTTATCCCCTGATTCTGTGGATAACCGTATTACCGCCTTTGAGTGAGCTGATACCGCTCGCCGCAG
CCGAACGACCGAGCGCAGCGAGTCAGTGAGCGAGGAAGCGGAAGT
