>Addgene plasmid #1306 | pJC45BS104 L553W | addgene partial sequence | sequence record 16515 | T7 5'-TAATACGACTCACTATAGGG-3'
TTAACTTTAAGAAGGAGATATACCATGGGGCCATCATCATCATCATCATCATCATCATCACAGCAGCGGC
CATATCGAAGGTCGTGGATCCGGGATGAACGACCAAACGCAATTTACAGAAAGGGCTCTAACGATTTTGA
CGTTGGCTCAAAAATTGGCTTCGGATCATCAACATCCACAATTACAACCTATACATATTCTAGCTGCCTT
CATTGAAACGCCAGAAGATGGATCAGTCCCTTACCTACAGAATCTAATTGAGAAGGGCCGTTACGACTAT
GATCTTTTCAAGAAAGTGGTTAATAGAAATCTAGTAAGAATTCCTCAACAGCAACCTGCACCTGCGGAGA
TAACTCCAAGTTATGCTTTGGGGAAAGTCCTTCAAGACGCTGCTAAGATTCAAAAACAACAGAAGGACTC
ATTTATAGCGCAAGACCATATATTGTTTGCTCTATTCAATGATTCGTCTATTCAGCAAATATTTAAGGAA
GCTCAAGTAGATATTGAGGCCATCAAGCAACAAGCTCTTGAACTTCGTGGTAACACTAGAATTGACTCTC
GTGGCGCTGATACGAACACACCTTTGGAATATTTATCAAAGTACGCCATTGATATGACTGAGCAGGCTCG
T
